>Addgene plasmid #14889 | pcDNA4-STRAD alpha | addgene partial sequence | sequence record 21413 | T7 5'-TAATACGACTCACTATAGGG-3'
AGCTTAGCGCAGAGGCTTGGGGCAGCCGAGCGGCAGCCAGGCCCCGGCCCGGGCCTCGGTTCCAGAAGGG
AGAGGAGCCCGCCAAGGCGCGCAAGAGAGCGGGCTGCCTCGCAGTCCGAGCCGGAGAGGGAGCGCGAGCC
GCGCCGGCCCCGGACGGCCTCCGAAACCATGGGGGGTTCTCATCATCATCATCATCATGGTATGGCTAGC
ATGACTGGTGGACAGCAAATGGGTCGGGATCTGTACGACGATGACGATAAGGTACCAGGATCCAGTGTGG
TGGAATTCCTCATGTCATTTCTTACCAATGATGCGAGCTCAGAGTCAATAGCATCCTTCTCTAAACAGGA
GGTCATGAGTAGCTTTCTGCCAGAGGGAGGGTGTTACGAGCTGCTCACTGTGATAGGCAAAGGATTTGAG
GACCTGATGACTGTGAATCTAGCAAGGTACAAACCAACAGGAGAGTACGTGACTGTACGGAGGATTAACC
TAGAAGCTTGTTCCAATGAGATGGTAACATTCTTGCAGGGCGAGCTGCATGTCTCCAAACTCTTCAACCA
TCCCAATATCGTGCCATATCGAGCCACTTTTATTGCAGACAATGAGCTGTGGGTTGTCACATCATTCATG
GCATACGGTTC
