[The description below was written by a language model from this plasmid's Addgene catalogue record.]
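Description:
pcDNA4-STRAD alpha is a mammalian expression plasmid built on the commercial pcDNA4/HisMax backbone (about 5.3 kb without insert). It is propagated in E. coli as a high-copy plasmid under ampicillin selection and carries a Zeocin marker that allows selection of transfected mammalian cells, including derivation of stable lines. The record does not list the promoter or other regulatory elements, and no feature table is provided. Vectors of the pcDNA4 family generally drive expression from a strong constitutive viral promoter, and use of a T7 primer for 5′ sequencing indicates a T7 priming site upstream of the cloning region.

The insert is human STRAD alpha (gene symbol STRADA, also known as LYK5 or STRAD), cloned between EcoRI and XhoI sites, both of which were preserved. The coding sequence sits in frame with the backbone's N-terminal 6xHis and Xpress epitope tags. The expressed protein can therefore be detected or immunoprecipitated with anti-Xpress antibodies, or captured by metal-affinity chromatography through the histidine tag. The insert size and the specific isoform are not stated in the record.

STRAD alpha is a pseudokinase known as a binding partner and activator of the tumour suppressor kinase LKB1. The associated publication concerns direct activation of AMP-activated protein kinase by LKB1 and its role in apoptosis under energy stress. The plasmid is thus suited to expressing tagged STRAD alpha in mammalian cells, for example alongside LKB1 to study assembly and activity of the LKB1 complex and downstream AMPK signalling.
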