Addgene plasmid #14889: pcDNA4-STRAD alpha
Depositing lab: Lewis Cantley. Depositing organization: Beth Israel Deaconess Medical Center. Publication: The tumor suppressor LKB1 kinase directly activates AMP-activated kinase and regulates apoptosis in response to energy stress. Shaw RJ, Kosmatka M, Bardeesy N, Hurley RL, Witters LA, DePinho RA, Cantley LC. Proc Natl Acad Sci U S A 2004 Mar 9;101(10):3329-35. Epub 2004 Feb 25. 10.1073/pnas.0308061100 PubMed 14985505.
Backbone
  Vector backbone: pcDNA4/HisMax
  Backbone manufacturer: Invitrogen
  Backbone size w/o insert (bp): 5300
  Vector type: Mammalian Expression
  Selectable markers: Zeocin
Growth in bacteria
  Bacterial resistance: Ampicillin, 100 μg/mL
  Growth temperature: 37°C
  Growth strain: DH5alpha
  Copy number: High Copy
Gene/Insert
  Gene/Insert name: STRAD alpha (alt name: STRAD)
  Species: H. sapiens (human)
  Entrez Gene: STRADA (a.k.a. LYK5, NY-BR-96, PMSE, STRAD, Stlk)
  Tag / fusion protein: 6xHis/Xpress (N terminal on backbone)
  Cloning method: Restriction Enzyme; 5′ cloning site EcoRI (not destroyed); 3′ cloning site XhoI (not destroyed)
  Sequencing primers: 5′ T7
Terms and licenses: Academic/Nonprofit Terms; Industry Terms: Not Available to Industry
How to cite: pcDNA4-STRAD alpha was a gift from Lewis Cantley (Addgene plasmid # 14889 ; http://n2t.net/addgene:14889 ; RRID:Addgene_14889)
